>Addgene plasmid #245237 | pEF myc-SHP2(Q510R) | addgene full sequence | sequence record 488344 | Addgene NGS Result
GACGGATCGGGAGATCTCCCGATCCCCTATGGTGCACTCTCAGTACAATCTGCTCTGATGCCGCATAGTT
AAGCCAGTATCTGCTCCCTGCTTGTGTGTTGGAGGTCGCTGAGTAGTGCGCGAGCAAAATTTAAGCTACA
ACAAGGCAAGGCTTGACCGACAATTGCATGAAGAATCTGCTTAGGGTTAGGCGTTTTGCGCTGCTTCGCG
ATGTACGGGCCAGATATACGCGTTGACATTGATTATTGACTAGGCTTTTGCAAAAAGCTTTGCAAAGATG
GATAAAGTTTTAAACAGAGAGGAATCTTTGCAGCTAATGGACCTTCTAGGTCTTGAAAGGAGTGGGAATT
GGCTCCGGTGCCCGTCAGTGGGCAGAGCGCACATCGCCCACAGTCCCCGAGAAGTTGGGGGGAGGGGTCG
GCAATTGAACCGGTGCCTAGAGAAGGTGGCGCGGGGTAAACTGGGAAAGTGATGTCGTGTACTGGCTCCG
CCTTTTTCCCGAGGGTGGGGGAGAACCGTATATAAGTGCAGTAGTCGCCGTGAACGTTCTTTTTCGCAAC
GGGTTTGCCGCCAGAACACAGGTAAGTGCCGTGTGTGGTTCCCGCGGGCCTGGCCTCTTTACGGGTTATG
GCCCTTGCGTGCCTTGAATTACTTCCACCTGGCTGCAGTACGTGATTCTTGATCCCGAGCTTCGGGTTGG
AAGTGGGTGGGAGAGTTCGAGGCCTTGCGCTTAAGGAGCCCCTTCGCCTCGTGCTTGAGTTGAGGCCTGG
CCTGGGCGCTGGGGCCGCCGCGTGCGAATCTGGTGGCACCTTCGCGCCTGTCTCGCTGCTTTCGATAAGT
CTCTAGCCATTTAAAATTTTTGATGACCTGCTGCGACGCTTTTTTTCTGGCAAGATAGTCTTGTAAATGC
GGGCCAAGATCTGCACACTGGTATTTCGGTTTTTGGGGCCGCGGGCGGCGACGGGGCCCGTGCGTCCCAG
CGCACATGTTCGGCGAGGCGGGGCCTGCGAGCGCGGCCACCGAGAATCGGACGGGGGTAGTCTCAAGCTG
GCCGGCCTGCTCTGGTGCCTGGCCTCGCGCCGCCGTGTATCGCCCCGCCCTGGGCGGCAAGGCTGGCCCG
GTCGGCACCAGTTGCGTGAGCGGAAAGATGGCCGCTTCCCGGCCCTGCTGCAGGGAGCTCAAAATGGAGG
ACGCGGCGCTCGGGAGAGCGGGCGGGTGAGTCACCCACACAAAGGAAAAGGGCCTTTCCGTCCTCAGCCG
TCGCTTCATGTGACTCCACGGAGTACCGGGCGCCGTCCAGGCACCTCGATTAGTTCTCGAGCTTTTGGAG
TACGTCGTCTTTAGGTTGGGGGGAGGGGTTTTATGCGATGGAGTTTCCCCACACTGAGTGGGTGGAGACT
GAAGTTAGGCCAGCTTGGCACTTGATGTAATTCTCCTTGGAATTTGCCCTTTTTGAGTTTGGATCTTGGT
TCATTCTCAAGCCTCAGACAGTGGTTCAAAGTTTTTTTCTTCCATTTCAGGTGTCGTGAGGAATTAGCTT
GGTACTAATACGACTCACTATAGGGAGACCCAAGCTGGCTAGGTAAGCTTGGTACCGAGCTCGGATCCAC
TAGTCCAGTGTGGTGGAATTCTGCAGATATCCAGCACAGTGGCGGCCGCTCGAGTCTAGAGGGCCCTTCA
CCATGGAACAAAAACTCATCTCAGAAGAGGATCTGGGAGGGCAGTCTGGGCAGATGACATCGCGGAGATG
GTTTCACCCAAATATCACTGGTGTGGAGGCAGAAAACCTACTGTTGACAAGAGGAGTTGATGGCAGTTTT
TTGGCAAGGCCTAGTAAAAGTAACCCTGGAGACTTCACACTTTCCGTTAGAAGAAATGGAGCTGTCACCC
ACATCAAGATTCAGAACACTGGTGATTACTATGACCTGTATGGAGGGGAGAAATTTGCCACTTTGGCTGA
GTTGGTCCAGTATTACATGGAACATCACGGGCAATTAAAAGAGAAGAATGGAGATGTCATTGAGCTTAAA
TATCCTCTGAACTGTGCAGATCCTACCTCTGAAAGGTGGTTTCATGGACATCTCTCTGGGAAAGAAGCAG
AGAAATTATTAACTGAAAAAGGAAAACATGGTAGTTTTCTTGTACGAGAGAGCCAGAGCCACCCTGGAGA
TTTTGTTCTTTCTGTGCGCACTGGTGATGACAAAGGGGAGAGCAATGACGGCAAGTCTAAAGTGACCCAT
GTTATGATTCGCTGTCAGGAACTGAAATACGACGTTGGTGGAGGAGAACGGTTTGATTCTTTGACAGATC
TTGTGGAACATTATAAGAAGAATCCTATGGTGGAAACATTGGGTACAGTACTACAACTCAAGCAGCCCCT
TAACACGACTCGTATAAATGCTGCTGAAATAGAAAGCAGAGTTCGAGAACTAAGCAAATTAGCTGAGACC
ACAGATAAAGTCAAACAAGGCTTTTGGGAAGAATTTGAGACACTACAACAACAGGAGTGCAAACTTCTCT
ACAGCCGAAAAGAGGGTCAAAGGCAAGAAAACAAAAACAAAAATAGATATAAAAACATCCTGCCCTTTGA
TCATACCAGGGTTGTCCTACACGATGGTGATCCCAATGAGCCTGTTTCAGATTACATCAATGCAAATATC
ATCATGCCTGAATTTGAAACCAAGTGCAACAATTCAAAGCCCAAAAAGAGTTACATTGCCACACAAGGCT
GCCTGCAAAACACGGTGAATGACTTTTGGCGGATGGTGTTCCAAGAAAACTCCCGAGTGATTGTCATGAC
AACGAAAGAAGTGGAGAGAGGAAAGAGTAAATGTGTCAAATACTGGCCTGATGAGTATGCTCTAAAAGAA
TATGGCGTCATGCGTGTTAGGAACGTCAAAGAAAGCGCCGCTCATGACTATACGCTAAGAGAACTTAAAC
TTTCAAAGGTTGGACAAGGGAATACGGAGAGAACGGTCTGGCAATACCACTTTCGGACCTGGCCGGACCA
CGGCGTGCCCAGCGACCCTGGGGGCGTGCTGGACTTCCTGGAGGAGGTGCACCATAAGCAGGAGAGCATC
ATGGATGCAGGGCCGGTCGTGGTGCACTGCAGTGCTGGAATTGGCCGGACAGGGACGTTCATTGTGATTG
ATATTCTTATTGACATCATCAGAGAGAAAGGTGTTGACTGCGATATTGACGTTCCCAAAACCATCCAGAT
GGTGCGGTCTCAGAGGTCAGGGATGGTCCAGACAGAAGCACGGTACCGATTTATCTATATGGCGGTCCAG
CATTATATTGAAACACTACAGCGCAGGATTGAAGAAGAGCAGAAAAGCAAGAGGAAAGGGCACGAATATA
CAAATATTAAGTATTCTCTAGCGGACCAGACGAGTGGAGATCAGAGCCCTCTCCCGCCTTGTACTCCAAC
GCCACCCTGTGCAGAAATGAGAGAAGACAGTGCTAGAGTCTATGAAAACGTGGGCCTGATGCAACAGCAG
AAAAGTTTCAGATAGGTTTAAACCCGCTGATCAGCCTCGACTGTGCCTTCTAGTTGCCAGCCATCTGTTG
TTTGCCCCTCCCCCGTGCCTTCCTTGACCCTGGAAGGTGCCACTCCCACTGTCCTTTCCTAATAAAATGA
GGAAATTGCATCGCATTGTCTGAGTAGGTGTCATTCTATTCTGGGGGGTGGGGTGGGGCAGGACAGCAAG
GGGGAGGATTGGGAAGACAATAGCAGGCATGCTGGGGATGCGGTGGGCTCTATGGCTTCTGAGGCGGAAA
GAACCAGCTGGGGCTCTAGGGGGTATCCCC
[124 nt withheld, positions 3811-3934]
C
[91 nt withheld, positions 3936-4026]
A
[49 nt withheld, positions 4028-4076]
CCTTTGACGTTGGAGTCCACGTTCTTT
[37 nt withheld, positions 4104-4140]
ACCCTATCTCGGTCTATTCTTTTGATTTATAAGGGATTTTGCCGATTTCGGCCTATTGGTTAAAAAATGA
GCTGATTTAACAAAAATTTAACGCGAATTAATTCTGTGGAATGTGTGTCAGTTAGGGTGTGGAAAGTCCC
CAGGCTCCCCAGCAGGCAGAAGTATGCAAAGCATGCATCTCAATTAGTCAGCAACCAGGTGTGGAAAGTC
CCCAGGCTCCCCAGCAGGCAGAAGTATGCAAAGCATGCATCTCAATTAGTCAGCAACCATAGTCCCGCCC
CTAACTCCGCCCATCCCGCCCCTAACTCCGCCCAGTTCCGCCCATTCTCCGCCCCATGGCTGACTAATTT
TTTTTATTTATGCAGAGGCCGAGGCCGCCTCTGCCTCTGAGCTATTCCAGAAGTAGTGAGGAGGCTTTTT
TGGAGGCCTAGGCTTTTGCAAAAAGCTCCCGGGAGCTTGTATATCCATTTTCGGATCTGATCAGCACGTG
TTGACAATTAATCATCGGCATAGTATATCGGCATAGTATAATACGACAAGGTGAGGAACTAAACCATGGC
CAAGCCTTTGTCTCAAGAAGAATCCACCCTCATTGAAAGAGCAACGGCTACAATCAACAGCATCCCCATC
TCTGAAGACTACAGCGTCGCCAGCGCAGCTCTCTCTAGCGACGGCCGCATCTTCACTGGTGTCAATGTAT
ATCATTTTACTGGGGGACCTTGTGCAGAACTCGTGGTGCTGGGCACTGCTGCTGCTGCGGCAGCTGGCAA
CCTGACTTGTATCGTCGCGATCGGAAATGAGAACAGGGGCATCTTGAGCCCCTGCGGACGGTGCCGACAG
GTGCTTCTCGATCTGCATCCTGGGATCAAAGCCATAGTGAAGGACAGTGATGGACAGCCGACGGCAGTTG
GGATTCGTGAATTGCTGCCCTCTGGTTATGTGTGGGAGGGCTAAGCACTTCGTGGCCGAGGAGCAGGACT
GACACGTGCTACGAGATTTCGATTCCACCGCCGCCTTCTATGAAAGGTTGGGCTTCGGAATCGTTTTCCG
GGACGCCGGCTGGATGATCCTCCAGCGCGGGGATCTCATGCTGGAGTTCTTCGCCCACCCCAACTTGTTT
ATTGCAGCTTATAATGGTTACAAATAAAGCAATAGCATCACAAATTTCACAAATAAAGCATTTTTTTCAC
TGCATTCTAGTTGTGGTTTGTCCAAACTCATCAATGTATCTTATCATGTCTGTATACCGTCGACCTCTAG
CTAGAGCTTGGCGTAATCATGGTCATAGCTGTTTCCTGTGTGAAATTGTTATCCGCTCACAATTCCACAC
AACATACGAGCCGGAAGCATAAAGTGTAAAGCCTGGGGTGCCTAATGAGTGAGCTAACTCACATTAATTG
CGTTGCGCTCACTGCCCGCTTTCCAGTCGGGAAACCTGTCGTGCCAGCTGCATTAATGAATCGGCCAACG
CGCGGGGAGAGGCGGTTTGCGTATTGGGCGCTCTTCCGCTTCCTCGCTCACTGACTCGCTGCGCTCGGTC
GTTCGGCTGCGGCGAGCGGTATCAGCTCACTCAAAGGCGGTAATACGGTTATCCACAGAATCAGGGGATA
ACGCAGGAAAGAACATGTGAGCAAAAGGCCAGGAACCGTAAAAAGGCCGCGTTGCTGGCGTTTTTCCATA
GGCTCCGCCCCCCTGACGAGCATCACAAAAATCGACGCTCAAGTCAGAGGTGGCGAAACCCGACAGGACT
ATAAAGATACCAGGCGTTTCCCCCTGGAAGCTCCCTCGTGCGCTCTCCTGTTCCGACCCTGCCGCTTACC
GGATACCTGTCCGCCTTTCTCCCTTCGGGAAGCGTGGCGCTTTCTCATAGCTCACGCTGTAGGTATCTCA
GTTCGGTGTAGGTCGTTCGCTCCAAGCTGGGCTGTGTGCACGAACCCCCCGTTCAGCCCGACCGCTGCGC
CTTATCCGGTAACTATCGTCTTGAGTCCAACCCGGTAAGACACGACTTATCGCCACTGGCAGCAGCCACT
GGTAACAGGATTAGCAGAGCGAGGTATGTAGGCGGTGCTACAGAGTTCTTGAAGTGGTGGCCTAACTACG
GCTACACTAGAAGAACAGTATTTGGTATCTGCGCTCTGCTGAAGCCAGTTACCTTCGGAAAAAGAGTTGG
TAGCTCTTGATCCGGCAAACAAACCACCGCTGGTAGCGGTGGTTTTTTTGTTTGCAAGCAGCAGATTACG
CGCAGAAAAAAAGGATCTCAAGAAGATCCTTTGATCTTTTCTACGGGGTCTGACGCTCAGTGGAACGAAA
ACTCACGTTAAGGGATTTTGGTCATGAGATTATCAAAAAGGATCTTCACCTAGATCCTTTTAAATTAAAA
ATGAAGTTTTAAATCAATCTAAAGTATATATGAGTAAACTTGGTCTGACAGTTACCAATGCTTAATCAGT
GAGGCACCTATCTCAGCGATCTGTCTATTTCGTTCATCCATAGTTGCCTGACTCCCCGTCGTGTAGATAA
CTACGATACGGGAGGGCTTACCATCTGGCCCCAGTGCTGCAATGATACCGCGAGACCCACGCTCACCGGC
TCCAGATTTATCAGCAATAAACCAGCCAGCCGGAAGGGCCGAGCGCAGAAGTGGTCCTGCAACTTTATCC
GCCTCCATCCAGTCTATTAATTGTTGCCGGGAAGCTAGAGTAAGTAGTTCGCCAGTTAATAGTTTGCGCA
ACGTTGTTGCCATTGCTACAGGCATCGTGGTGTCACGCTCGTCGTTTGGTATGGCTTCATTCAGCTCCGG
TTCCCAACGATCAAGGCGAGTTACATGATCCCCCATGTTGTGCAAAAAAGCGGTTAGCTCCTTCGGTCCT
CCGATCGTTGTCAGAAGTAAGTTGGCCGCAGTGTTATCACTCATGGTTATGGCAGCACTGCATAATTCTC
TTACTGTCATGCCATCCGTAAGATGCTTTTCTGTGACTGGTGAGTACTCAACCAAGTCATTCTGAGAATA
GTGTATGCGGCGACCGAGTTGCTCTTGCCCGGCGTCAATACGGGATAATACCGCGCCACATAGCAGAACT
TTAAAAGTGCTCATCATTGGAAAACGTTCTTCGGGGCGAAAACTCTCAAGGATCTTACCGCTGTTGAGAT
CCAGTTCGATGTAACCCACTCGTGCACCCAACTGATCTTCAGCATCTTTTACTTTCACCAGCGTTTCTGG
GTGAGCAAAAACAGGAAGGCAAAATGCCGCAAAAAAGGGAATAAGGGCGACACGGAAATGTTGAATACTC
ATACTCTTCCTTTTTCAATATTATTGAAGCATTTATCAGGGTTATTGTCTCATGAGCGGATACATATTTG
AATGTATTTAGAAAAATAAACAAATAGGGGTTCCGCGCACATTTCCCCGAAAAGTGCCACCTGACGTC
Features (pLannotate 1.2.2; 22 found; start..end, strand, type, name):
     28..80      -  misc_feature   bom (fragment): basis of mobility region from pBR322
    235..253     +  enhancer       CMV enhancer (fragment): human cytomegalovirus immediate early enhancer
    278..344     +  CDS            small t antigen (fragment): SV40 (simian virus 40) small t antigen
    351..1529    +  promoter       EF-1α promoter: strong constitutive promoter for human elongation factor EF-1α
   1546..1564    +  promoter       T7 promoter: promoter for bacteriophage T7 RNA polymerase
   1734..3512    +  CDS            PTPN11: PTN11_HUMAN - Also known as PTP2C, SHPTP2. Experimental evidence at protein level: Swiss-Prot protein existence level 1. Acts downstream of various receptor and cytoplasmic protein tyrosine kinases to participate in the signal transduction from the cell surface to the nucleus (PubMed:10655584, PubMed:18559669, PubMed:18829466, PubMed:26742426, PubMed:28074573). Positively regulates MAPK signal transduction pathway (PubMed:28074573). Dephosphorylates GAB1, ARHGAP35 and EGFR (PubMed:28074573). Dephosphorylates ROCK2 at 'Tyr-722' resulting in stimulation of its RhoA binding activity (PubMed:18559
   3541..3765    +  polyA_signal   bGH poly(A) signal: bovine growth hormone polyadenylation signal
   3769..3790    +  promoter       SV40 promoter (fragment): SV40 enhancer and early promoter
   3811..4239    +  rep_origin     f1 ori (sequence partly withheld): f1 bacteriophage origin of replication; arrow indicates direction of (+) strand synthesis
   4253..4582    +  promoter       SV40 promoter: SV40 enhancer and early promoter
   4630..4677    +  promoter       EM7 promoter: synthetic bacterial promoter&nbsp
   4696..5094    +  CDS            BSD: blasticidin S deaminase; Aspergillus terreus BSD; confers resistance to blasticidin
   5095..5122    +  CDS            BleoR (fragment): antibiotic-binding protein; Sh ble from Streptoalloteichus hindustanus; confers resistance to bleomycin, phleomycin, and Zeocin™
   5132..5257    +  CDS            ble (fragment): BLE_KLEPN - Experimental evidence at protein level: Swiss-Prot protein existence level 1. Binding protein with a strong affinity to the bleomycin family of antibiotics. Binds to CL990; an antimitotic-antibiotic compound. From Klebsiella pneumoniae.
   5252..5373    +  polyA_signal   SV40 poly(A) signal: SV40 polyadenylation signal
   5446..5462    -  protein_bind   lac operator: The lac repressor binds to the lac operator to inhibit transcription in E. coli. This inhibition can be relieved by adding lactose or isopropyl-β-D-thiogalactopyranoside (IPTG). lac repressor encoded by lacI
   5470..5500    -  promoter       lac promoter: promoter for the E. coli lac operon
   5515..5536    -  protein_bind   CAP binding site: CAP binding activates transcription in the presence of cAMP. E. coli catabolite activator protein
   5549..5641    -  CDS            lacI (fragment): lac repressor; lacI; The lac repressor binds to the lac operator to inhibit transcription in E. coli. This inhibition can be relieved by adding lactose or isopropyl-β-D-thiogalactopyranoside (IPTG).
   5813..6401    -  rep_origin     ori: high-copy-number ColE1/pMB1/pBR322/pUC origin of replication
   6572..7432    -  CDS            AmpR: β-lactamase; bla; confers resistance to ampicillin, carbenicillin, and related antibiotics
   7433..7537    -  promoter       AmpR promoter: bla
