[The description below was written by a language model from this plasmid's Addgene catalogue record and pLannotate feature annotations shown in this document.]
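Description:
pEF myc-SHP2(Q510R) is a 7,568-bp mammalian expression plasmid on a pEF backbone that produces full-length human SHP2, the protein tyrosine phosphatase encoded by PTPN11, carrying the Q510R substitution and an N-terminal myc epitope tag. The coding sequence, inserted by Gibson assembly, sits downstream of the strong constitutive human EF-1α promoter and is terminated by the bovine growth hormone polyadenylation signal. A T7 promoter lies between the EF-1α promoter and the insert, a common feature of such backbones that allows in vitro transcription or serves as a sequencing primer site. The annotated PTPN11 reading frame begins some distance after the T7 site; the myc tag presumably lies in this interval, but it is not annotated separately in the feature table.

In E. coli the plasmid is maintained at high copy through a ColE1/pUC-type origin and selected with ampicillin via the β-lactamase gene. An f1 origin is also present. A second cassette places the blasticidin S deaminase gene under tandem SV40 early and bacterial EM7 promoters, followed by an SV40 polyadenylation signal, so blasticidin could in principle be used to select transfected mammalian cells, although the catalogue entry does not list a mammalian selection marker. Short annotated fragments of bleomycin-resistance genes, lacI, SV40 small t antigen, the CMV enhancer and the bom site appear to be backbone remnants or chance matches rather than functional parts.

The stated purpose is mammalian expression of myc-tagged full-length SHP2. The associated study concerns the phenotypic outcomes of pathogenic SHP2 variants, which suggests this construct is one member of a variant series, with the myc tag allowing detection or immunoprecipitation of the expressed protein.
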