Addgene plasmid #245237: pEF myc-SHP2(Q510R)
Purpose: Mammalian expression of myc-tagged full-length SHP2
Depositing lab: Neel Shah. Depositing organization: Columbia University. Publication: Multiplexed single-cell transcriptomics reveals diverse phenotypic outcomes for pathogenic SHP2 variants. van Vlimmeren AE, Giglio RM, Jiang Z, Lee M, McFaline-Figueroa JL, Shah NH. bioRxiv [Preprint]. 2025 Jul 2:2025.06.30.662374. doi: 10.1101/2025.06.30.662374. PubMed 40631144.
Backbone
  Vector backbone: pEF
  Vector type: Mammalian Expression
Growth in bacteria
  Bacterial resistance: Ampicillin, 100 μg/mL
  Growth temperature: 37°C
  Growth strain: DH5alpha
  Copy number: High Copy
Gene/Insert
  Gene/Insert name: SHP2 full-length
  Species: H. sapiens (human)
  Mutation: Q510R
  Tag / fusion protein: myc (N terminal on insert)
  Cloning method: Gibson Cloning
Terms and licenses: Academic/Nonprofit Terms; Industry Terms: Not Available to Industry
How to cite: pEF myc-SHP2(Q510R) was a gift from Neel Shah (Addgene plasmid # 245237 ; http://n2t.net/addgene:245237 ; RRID:Addgene_245237)
